Addgene plasmid #148347: pAc5.1B-lambdaN-HA-DmMextli-Y581AL587AL596A_AB
Purpose: Insect Expression of DmMextli-Y581AL587AL596A
Depositing lab: Elisa Izaurralde. Depositing organization: Max Planck Institute for Developmental Biology. Publication: Mextli proteins use both canonical bipartite and novel tripartite binding modes to form eIF4E complexes that display differential sensitivity to 4E-BP regulation. Peter D, Weber R, Kone C, Chung MY, Ebertsch L, Truffault V, Weichenrieder O, Igreja C, Izaurralde E. Genes Dev. 2015 Sep 1;29(17):1835-49. doi: 10.1101/gad.269068.115. Epub 2015 Aug 20. PubMed 26294658.
Backbone
  Vector backbone: Unknown
  Vector type: Insect Expression
Growth in bacteria
  Bacterial resistance: Ampicillin, 100 μg/mL
  Growth temperature: 37°C
  Growth strain: DH5alpha
  Copy number: Low Copy
Gene/Insert
  Gene/Insert name: DmMextli-Y581AL587AL596A
  Species: D. melanogaster (fly)
  Mutation: 4 silent mutations compared to the sequence given by NCBI:NM_164598.
  Entrez Gene: mxt (a.k.a. Dmel_CG2950, BcDNA:GH06479, CG2950, Dmel\CG2950, cg2950)
  Cloning method: Unknown
Terms and licenses: Academic/Nonprofit Terms; Industry Terms: Not Available to Industry
Depositor comments: Plasmids from this collection were made available to the research community and donated after the lab closed. Please note that the sequence provided by the depositing laboratory may be theoretical/predicted or based on Sanger sequencing results. There may be discrepancies between sequencing results obtained by Addgene and the depositor sequence. If an Addgene verified sequence is not available, please contact before placing your order to request that our lab fully sequence the plasmid.
How to cite: pAc5.1B-lambdaN-HA-DmMextli-Y581AL587AL596A_AB was a gift from Elisa Izaurralde (Addgene plasmid # 148347 ; http://n2t.net/addgene:148347 ; RRID:Addgene_148347)
