[The description below was written by a language model from this plasmid's Addgene catalogue record and pLannotate feature annotations shown in this document.]
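Description:
pAc5.1B-lambdaN-HA-DmMextli-Y581AL587AL596A_AB is a 7.4 kb insect expression plasmid for constitutive production of a tagged, mutant form of Drosophila melanogaster Mextli (mxt, CG2950) in fly cells. The catalogue lists the backbone as unknown, although the name and the annotated parts point to a pAc5.1-type vector. The Drosophila actin 5C (Ac5) promoter drives the open reading frame and an SV40 polyadenylation signal lies downstream. In bacteria the plasmid is maintained through a ColE1/pUC-type origin and selected with ampicillin via the bla gene and its promoter. The record describes it as low copy even though the origin is annotated as a high-copy type. Short fragments of SV40 large T antigen and a tetracycline resistance gene are also detected; these appear to be non-functional backbone remnants.

The coding region begins with a short fragment of the bacteriophage lambda N protein, followed by an HA epitope (annotated as a partial match to a 3xHA tag) and then the Mextli sequence. A V5 tag sequence follows the insert, but the record does not indicate whether it is translated in frame. The lambda N peptide binds BoxB RNA hairpins, so fusions of this kind are typically used in tethering assays that recruit a protein to a BoxB-containing reporter mRNA, while HA allows detection or immunoprecipitation. The insert carries the substitutions Y581A, L587A and L596A, plus four silent changes relative to the NCBI reference. The record does not state what these substitutions do. The associated publication concerns how Mextli binds eIF4E, so they may target that interaction. The depositor sequence may be theoretical rather than fully verified.
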