Features (pLannotate 1.2.2; 11 found; start..end, strand, type, name):
     56..2568    +  promoter       Ac5 promoter: Drosophila melanogaster actin 5C promoter
   2588..2653    +  CDS            N (fragment): REGN_LAMBD - Experimental evidence at protein level: Swiss-Prot protein existence level 1. Plays a role as a transcriptional antitermination factor that allows the virus to initiate its lytic phase. Activates expression of the delayed viral early genes by modifying host RNA polymerase (RNAP) into a form that is resistant to termination signals. This antitermination function requires the host NusA protein which serves to stabilize the interaction between antitermination protein N and host RNA polymerase. From Escherichia phage lambda (Bacteriophage lambda).
   2678..2704    +  CDS            3xHA (fragment): three tandem HA epitope tags
   2723..4681    +  CDS            mxt: MXT_DROME - Experimental evidence at protein level: Swiss-Prot protein existence level 1. Plays a role in promoting translation. From Drosophila melanogaster (Fruit fly).
   4701..4742    +  CDS            V5 tag: epitope tag from simian virus 5
   4842..4976    -  polyA_signal   SV40 poly(A) signal: SV40 polyadenylation signal
   4999..5083    -  CDS            large T antigen (fragment): large T antigen from SV40 (simian virus 40)
   5084..5554    +  CDS            TcR (fragment): tetracycline efflux protein; tet; confers resistance to tetracycline
   5598..6186    -  rep_origin     ori: high-copy-number ColE1/pMB1/pBR322/pUC origin of replication
   6357..7217    -  CDS            AmpR: β-lactamase; bla; confers resistance to ampicillin, carbenicillin, and related antibiotics
   7218..7322    -  promoter       AmpR promoter: bla
>Addgene plasmid #148347 | pAc5.1B-lambdaN-HA-DmMextli-Y581AL587AL596A_AB | depositor full sequence | sequence record 290795 | Full Sequence
CTTCAAGGAATTAATTCTATATTCTAAAAACACAAATGATACTTCTAAAAAAAATCATGAATGGCATCAA
CTCTGAATCAAATCTTTGCAGATGCACCTACTTCTCATTTCCACTGTCACATCATTTTTCCAGATCTCGC
TGCCTGTTATGTGGCCCACAAACCAAGACACGTTTTATGGCCATTAAAGCTGGCTGATCGTCGCCAAACA
CCAAATACATATCAATATGTACATTCGAGAAAGAAGCGATCAAAGAAGCGTCTTCGGGCGAGTAGGAGAA
TGCGGAGGAGAAGGAGAACGAGCTGATCTAGTATCTCTCCACAATCCAATGCCAACTGACCAACTGGCCA
TATTCGGAGCAATTTGAAGCCAATTTCCATCGCCTGGCGATCGCTCCATTCTTGGCTATATGTTTTTCAC
CGTTCCCGGGGCCATTTTCAAAGACTCGTCGGTAAGATAAGATTGTGTCACTCGCTGTCTCTCTTCATTT
GTCGAAGAATGCTGAGGAATTTCGCGATGACGTCGGCGAGTATTTTGAAGAATGAGAATAATTTGTATTT
ATACGAAAATCAGTTAGTGGAATTTTCTACAAAAACATGTTATCTATAGATAATTTTGTTGCAAAATATG
TTGACTATGACAAAGATTGTATGTATATACCTTTAATGTATTCTCATTTTCTTATGTATTTATAATGGCA
ATGATGATACTGATGATATTTTAAGATGATGCCAGACCACAGGCTGATTTCTGCGTCTTTTGCCGAACGC
AGTGCATGTGCGGTTGTTGTTTTTTGGAATAGTTTCAATTTTCGGACTGTCCGCTTTGATTTCAGTTTCT
TGGCTTATTCAAAAAGCAAAGTAAAGCCAAAAAAGCGAGATGGCAATACCAAATGCGGCAAAACGGTAGT
GGAAGGAAAGGGGTGCGGGGCAGCGGAAGGAAGGGTGGGGCGGGGCGTGGCGGGGTCTGTGGCTGGGCGC
GACGTCACCGACGTTGGAGCCACTCCTTTGACCATGTGTGCGTGTGTGTATTATTCGTGTCTCGCCACTC
GCCGGTTGTTTTTTTCTTTTTATCTCGCTCTCTCTAGCGCCATCTCGTACGCATGCTCAACGCACCGCAT
GTTGCCGTGTCCTTTATGCGTCATTTTGGCTCGAAATAGGCAATTATTTAAACAAAGATTAGTCAACGAA
AACGCTAAAATAAATAAGTCTACAATATGGTTACTTATTGCCATGTGTGTGCAGCCAACGATAGCAACAA
AAGCAACAACACAGTGGCTTTCCCTCTTTCACTTTTTGTTTGCAAGCGCGTGCGAGCAAGACGGCACGAC
CGGCAAACGCAATTACGCTGACAAAGAGCAGACGAAGTTTTGGCCGAAAAACATCAAGGCGCCTGATACG
AATGCATTTGCAATAACAATTGCGATATTTAATATTGTTTATGAAGCTGTTTGACTTCAAAACACACAAA
AAAAAAAATAAAACAAATTATTTGAAAGAGAATTAGGAATCGGACAGCTTATCGTTACGGGCTAACAGCA
CACCGAGACGAAATAGCTTACCTGACGTCACAGCCTCTGGAAGAACTGCCGCCAAGCAGAGAGAGAGAGA
AAAAGAGGGAGAGCAGCTTAGACCGCATGTGCTTGTGTGTGAGGCGTCTCTCTCTTCGTCTCCTGTTTGC
GCAAACGCATAGACTGCACTGAGAAAATCGATTACCTATTTTTTATGAATGAATATTTGCACTATTACTA
TTCAAAACTATTAAGATAGCAATCACATTCAATAGCCAAATACTATACCACCTGAGCGATGCAACGAAAT
GATCAATTTGAGCAAAAATGCTGCATATTTAGGACGGCATCATTATAGAAATGCTTCTTGCTGTGTACTT
TTCTCTCGTCTGGCAGCTGTTTCGCCGTTATTGTTAAAACCGGCTTAAGTTAGGTGTGTTTTCTACGACT
AGTGATGCCCCTACTAGAAGATGTGTGTTGCACAAATGTCCCTGAATAACCAATTTGAAGTGCAGATAGC
AGTAAACGTAAGCTAATATGAATATTATTTAACTGTAATGTTTTAATATCGCTGGACATTACTAATAAAC
CCACTATAAACACATGTACATATGTATGTTTTGGCATACAATGAGTAGTTGGGGAAAAAATGTGTAAAAG
CACCGTGACCATCACAGCATAAAGATAACCAGCTGAAGTATCGAATATGAGTAACCCCCAAATTGAATCA
CATGCCGCAACTGATAGGACCCATGGAAGTACACTCTTCATGGCGATATACAAGACACACACAAGCACGA
ACACCCAGTTGCGGAGGAAATTCTCCGTAAATGAAAACCCAATCGGCGAACAATTCATACCCATATATGG
TAAAAGTTTTGAACGCGACTTGAGAGCGGAGAGCATTGCGGCTGATAAGGTTTTAGCGCTAAGCGGGCTT
TATAAAACGGGCTGCGGGACCAGTTTTCATATCACTACCGTTTGAGTTCTTGTGCTGTGTGGATACTCCT
CCCGACACAAAGCCGCTCCATCAGCCAGCAGTCGTCTAATCCAGAGACCCCGGATCGGGGTACCAACATG
GACGCACAAACACGACGACGTGAGCGTCGCGCTGAGAAACAAGCTCAATGGAAAGCTGCAAACGGTGGAT
CTCCTCCACATATGGCTTACCCATACGATGTTCCAGATTACGCTCCTCCAAGCTTGAATTCTATGGCTCA
CACACACCTGGGACGCGCCGTGAAAAACATTGAGGCGCCACGCCCGTTGAAGACACAATCGCGATCGTCG
TTGAAGAACAGCTACCTGGTGATCGAGGAGCTAATCCAGTTGATAGACAACGTGACCGTCGGTCTTCAGT
CGTGCAACACCACGCCGGAATCGATCACGCTGCTCCTGCACAACCTCCGGGTGCATGGACCGCAACTGGA
GGCGGTGTCCAAGGATACACTGGACCGGGCCTTCGTCGTTTTCCGCAACGCTTCGCAGGACGAACGGCTG
AATATAACGACGCGCCTCAAGCTGCTCGAACTCATCGAGCTGCGCGCCAAGAGCTGGGACAATGACGACA
CAATCGCGTACTACAAGTCCAAGCAGCAGATCTCCAACGTGGAGCTGCCTTCGGAATACCAGTACGATGC
CGGCGTGCAGCCTGGCGCCTTCAGCACCTCCCCCACATTCGGCGTCAGCGGCGGTGTTGGTGGCGTTAAC
GATGGAGCCGCAGCCGCCGCTGCCGCCGTCTTCAATGCAGCATCTGCAGCTGCAGCCGCCCAAGCTGCGG
CCATTGCGGCCGTGGGCACATCCAACCAGCAGCACATGCTGCTGCCGCCCGGTGAGGTCATTCGTAATTC
GGGCAAGTTCCCCAAACCGACCAAGATTCCTGGCAAGACGTACTGCAAGGACGAGGTCGTGATTCGCAAT
GCTGACTCCGGCAAAGTAATGGGCATCAAGGGGCGTCGCGTGCACATGATCGAGGAGCTAAGCGAAACCA
TTATATCGTTTCAAAGAGTCAACCCGGGTGCCAAGGAGCGTTTGGTGCAGATTACTGGTCCAGCTGAGGA
TAAAATTAACTATGCCAAACAACTGATGGAGGACACCATTCGTCGGAACGCCTCGCCGGTGCGCCTGGAA
CCCGCTCCTGCCGTTGGAGGATCCTGCTCCTCGCTTAACTCGTCCAACTCGGACGACGCCATTGTGCAAC
CAAGAACGCCAACCGGAAGCAGTTTGGCCAACCGGCTAAGCTTCAACTCGGCCCAAAACTTCATGACCGC
CACCGCTGCTGCACAGCAGATCTCGCAGCAGATGCACCACCAAACGCATCACCTGCAGCACCAACAGCAG
CAGCAGGTCGCCGCAGTAGCCGCCGCAGCAGCAGCGGCGGCACATGCTCAGGCGACAGCCGCTGCCGGTA
AAGTCTTGCGCCCCAATCAACAGCTGCTAATGCACTCATATTCCACAAACGATGCTTCCGTAGGTGAATA
CAAGTTCACGGTCAACGTGGGCCAGCACCTGATCAAGATCACCGGCGACTGCTGCGAACTAGTGCGCGTG
GCCAAACTCGTGCTCGATGACTATTTTAGCAGCTCGGAGTTTCTGGCATCCATTGAGGCTGGCGCCGCCT
TCGACGGCACTTCGCTGGTGACCACGCCATCGACTCCGCTTCCCGGAGCCGGGCCGCCGCAATTTTGGCT
GCCCGGCACGGACAGTGGCATTGGACTGAATTGCGTTGTTTCCTCGTCAGCGAACAACAATGGTGAAGGC
GACGACGAGGTGTTCGCTGAGCCCAGCAATGGAGGATCATCGACTAGCAATCAGAATGGACTGGCCAGAT
CGCGTCGCAGCCACTTTTCGCGCAAGGAGTCCACGCCGGAGACCAAGGGCGCTCGGGAAAAGGGTGACTT
GGACGATTTGGCAGGCACCAATTCCTTGAAAAGCAATGCATCTCGCGTTTCTGCCGATATTGAACACGCG
GCCTACTACTCCATGAGTCCGCACTCGTGGACCCTGCCCACCGACTGGCAAAAGATGCAGGAGACAGCGC
CCTCGATTCTGCGCAACAAGGATCTGCAGGATGAGAGCCAGCGCTTCGATGGTGATAAGTATCTGGCCAG
CATTAAGACGGCCGCCAAGCGAGACATTGTGGCTGCCGATGAGGTCGAGACTCTGGACGAATAAGGGCCC
GCGGTTCGAAGGTAAGCCTATCCCTAACCCTCTCCTCGGTCTCGATTCTACGCGTACCGGTCATCATCAC
CATCACCATTGAGTTTAAACCCGCTGATCAGCCTCGACTGTGCCTTCTAAGGCCTGAGCTCGCTGATCAG
CCTCGATCGAGGATCCAGACATGATAAGATACATTGATGAGTTTGGACAAACCACAACTAGAATGCAGTG
AAAAAAATGCTTTATTTGTGAAATTTGTGATGCTATTGCTTTATTTGTAACCATTATAAGCTGCAATAAA
CAAGTTAACAACAACAATTGCATTCATTTTATGTTTCAGGTTCAGGGGGAGGTGTGGGAGGTTTTTTAAA
GCAAGTAAAACCTCTACAAATGTGGTATGGCTGATTATGATCAGTCGACCGATGCCCTTGAGAGCCTTCA
ACCCAGTCAGCTCCTTCCGGTGGGCGCGGGGCATGACTATCGTCGCCGCACTTATGACTGTCTTCTTTAT
CATGCAACTCGTAGGACAGGTGCCGGCAGCGCTCTGGGTCATTTTCGGCGAGGACCGCTTTCGCTGGAGC
GCGACGATGATCGGCCTGTCGCTTGCGGTATTCGGAATCTTGCACGCCCTCGCTCAAGCCTTCGTCACTG
GTCCCGCCACCAAACGTTTCGGCGAGAAGCAGGCCATTATCGCCGGCATGGCGGCCGACGCGCTGGGCTA
CGTCTTGCTGGCGTTCGCGACGCGAGGCTGGATGGCCTTCCCCATTATGATTCTTCTCGCTTCCGGCGGC
ATCGGGATGCCCGCGTTGCAGGCCATGCTGTCCAGGCAGGTAGATGACGACCATCAGGGACAGCTTCAAG
GATCGCTCGCGGCTCTTACCAGCCAGCAAAAGGCCAGGAACCGTAAAAAGGCCGCGTTGCTGGCGTTTTT
CCATAGGCTCCGCCCCCCTGACGAGCATCACAAAAATCGACGCTCAAGTCAGAGGTGGCGAAACCCGACA
GGACTATAAAGATACCAGGCGTTTCCCCCTGGAAGCTCCCTCGTGCGCTCTCCTGTTCCGACCCTGCCGC
TTACCGGATACCTGTCCGCCTTTCTCCCTTCGGGAAGCGTGGCGCTTTCTCAATGCTCACGCTGTAGGTA
TCTCAGTTCGGTGTAGGTCGTTCGCTCCAAGCTGGGCTGTGTGCACGAACCCCCCGTTCAGCCCGACCGC
TGCGCCTTATCCGGTAACTATCGTCTTGAGTCCAACCCGGTAAGACACGACTTATCGCCACTGGCAGCAG
CCACTGGTAACAGGATTAGCAGAGCGAGGTATGTAGGCGGTGCTACAGAGTTCTTGAAGTGGTGGCCTAA
CTACGGCTACACTAGAAGGACAGTATTTGGTATCTGCGCTCTGCTGAAGCCAGTTACCTTCGGAAAAAGA
GTTGGTAGCTCTTGATCCGGCAAACAAACCACCGCTGGTAGCGGTGGTTTTTTTGTTTGCAAGCAGCAGA
TTACGCGCAGAAAAAAAGGATCTCAAGAAGATCCTTTGATCTTTTCTACGGGGTCTGACGCTCAGTGGAA
CGAAAACTCACGTTAAGGGATTTTGGTCATGAGATTATCAAAAAGGATCTTCACCTAGATCCTTTTAAAT
TAAAAATGAAGTTTTAAATCAATCTAAAGTATATATGAGTAAACTTGGTCTGACAGTTACCAATGCTTAA
TCAGTGAGGCACCTATCTCAGCGATCTGTCTATTTCGTTCATCCATAGTTGCCTGACTCCCCGTCGTGTA
GATAACTACGATACGGGAGGGCTTACCATCTGGCCCCAGTGCTGCAATGATACCGCGAGACCCACGCTCA
CCGGCTCCAGATTTATCAGCAATAAACCAGCCAGCCGGAAGGGCCGAGCGCAGAAGTGGTCCTGCAACTT
TATCCGCCTCCATCCAGTCTATTAATTGTTGCCGGGAAGCTAGAGTAAGTAGTTCGCCAGTTAATAGTTT
GCGCAACGTTGTTGCCATTGCTGCAGGCATCGTGGTGTCACGCTCGTCGTTTGGTATGGCTTCATTCAGC
TCCGGTTCCCAACGATCAAGGCGAGTTACATGATCCCCCATGTTGTGCAAAAAAGCGGTTAGCTCCTTCG
GTCCTCCGATCGTTGTCAGAAGTAAGTTGGCCGCAGTGTTATCACTCATGGTTATGGCAGCACTGCATAA
TTCTCTTACTGTCATGCCATCCGTAAGATGCTTTTCTGTGACTGGTGAGTACTCAACCAAGTCATTCTGA
GAATAGTGTATGCGGCGACCGAGTTGCTCTTGCCCGGCGTCAACACGGGATAATACCGCGCCACATAGCA
GAACTTTAAAAGTGCTCATCATTGGAAAACGTTCTTCGGGGCGAAAACTCTCAAGGATCTTACCGCTGTT
GAGATCCAGTTCGATGTAACCCACTCGTGCACCCAACTGATCTTCAGCATCTTTTACTTTCACCAGCGTT
TCTGGGTGAGCAAAAACAGGAAGGCAAAATGCCGCAAAAAAGGGAATAAGGGCGACACGGAAATGTTGAA
TACTCATACTCTTCCTTTTTCAATATTATTGAAGCATTTATCAGGGTTATTGTCTCATGAGCGGATACAT
ATTTGAATGTATTTAGAAAAATAAACAAATAGGGGTTCCGCGCACATTTCCCCGAAAAGTGCCACCTGAC
GTCTAAGAAACCATTATTATCATGACATTAACCTATAAAAATAGGCGTATCACGAGGCCCTTTCGT
